>Addgene plasmid #208759 | pRSFDuet1_CylLL_CylM | addgene full sequence | sequence record 412889 | Addgene NGS Result
AAGTCAACGAACAGCTATTCCGTTACTCTAGATTTCAGTGCAATTTATCTCTTCAAATGTAGCACCTGAA
GTCAGCCCCATACGATATAAGTTGTAATTCTCATGTTAGTCATGCCCCGCGCCCACCGGAAGGAGCTGAC
TGGGTTGAAGGCTCTCAAGGGCATCGGTCGAGATCCCGGTGCCTAATGAGTGAGCTAACTTACATTAATT
GCGTTGCGCTCACTGCCCGCTTTCCAGTCGGGAAACCTGTCGTGCCAGCTGCATTAATGAATCGGCCAAC
GCGCGGGGAGAGGCGGTTTGCGTATTGGGCGCCAGGGTGGTTTTTCTTTTCACCAGTGAGACGGGCAACA
GCTGATTGCCCTTCACCGCCTGGCCCTGAGAGAGTTGCAGCAAGCGGTCCACGCTGGTTTGCCCCAGCAG
GCGAAAATCCTGTTTGATGGTGGTTAACGGCGGGATATAACATGAGCTGTCTTCGGTATCGTCGTATCCC
ACTACCGAGATGTCCGCACCAACGCGCAGCCCGGACTCGGTAATGGCGCGCATTGCGCCCAGCGCCATCT
GATCGTTGGCAACCAGCATCGCAGTGGGAACGATGCCCTCATTCAGCATTTGCATGGTTTGTTGAAAACC
GGACATGGCACTCCAGTCGCCTTCCCGTTCCGCTATCGGCTGAATTTGATTGCGAGTGAGATATTTATGC
CAGCCAGCCAGACGCAGACGCGCCGAGACAGAACTTAATGGGCCCGCTAACAGCGCGATTTGCTGGTGAC
CCAATGCGACCAGATGCTCCACGCCCAGTCGCGTACCGTCTTCATGGGAGAAAATAATACTGTTGATGGG
TGTCTGGTCAGAGACATCAAGAAATAACGCCGGAACATTAGTGCAGGCAGCTTCCACAGCAATGGCATCC
TGGTCATCCAGCGGATAGTTAATGATCAGCCCACTGACGCGTTGCGCGAGAAGATTGTGCACCGCCGCTT
TACAGGCTTCGACGCCGCTTCGTTCTACCATCGACACCACCACGCTGGCACCCAGTTGATCGGCGCGAGA
TTTAATCGCCGCGACAATTTGCGACGGCGCGTGCAGGGCCAGACTGGAGGTGGCAACGCCAATCAGCAAC
GACTGTTTGCCCGCCAGTTGTTGTGCCACGCGGTTGGGAATGTAATTCAGCTCCGCCATCGCCGCTTCCA
CTTTTTCCCGCGTTTTCGCAGAAACGTGGCTGGCCTGGTTCACCACGCGGGAAACGGTCTGATAAGAGAC
ACCGGCATACTCTGCGACATCGTATAACGTTACTGGTTTCACATTCACCACCCTGAATTGACTCTCTTCC
GGGCGCTATCATGCCATACCGCGAAAGGTTTTGCGCCATTCGATGGTGTCCGGGATCTCGACGCTCTCCC
TTATGCGACTCCTGCATTAGGAAATTAATACGACTCACTATAGGGGAATTGTGAGCGGATAACAATTCCC
CTGTAGAAATAATTTTGTTTAACTTTAATAAGGAGATATACCATGGGCAGCAGCCATCACCATCATCACC
ACAGCCAGGATCCGAATTCGGAAAATCTGAGCGTTGTTCCGAGCTTTGAAGAACTGAGCGTTGAAGAAAT
GGAAGCAATTCAGGGTAGCGGTGATGTTCAGGCAGAAACCACACCGGTTTGTGCAGTTGCAGCAACCGCA
GCAGCAAGCAGCGCAGCATGTGGTTGGGTTGGTGGTGGTATTTTTACCGGTGTTACCGTTGTTGTTAGCC
TGAAACATTGCTAAGCGGCCGCATAATGCTTAAGTCGAACAGAAAGTAATCGTATTGTACACGGCCGCAT
AATCGAAATTAATACGACTCACTATAGGGGAATTGTGAGCGGATAACAATTCCCCATCTTAGTATATTAG
TTAAGTATAAGAAGGAGATATACATATGGAAGATAATCTGATTAATGTGCTGAGCATTAATGAACGTTGC
TTTCTGCTGAAACAGAGCGGCAAAGAAAAATATGATATTAAAAATCTGCAGGCCTGGAAAGAACGTAAAA
GCGTTCTGAAACAGGATGATCTGGATTATCTGATTAAATATAAATATGAAAGCCTGGATAATTTTGGCCT
GGGTATTACCCCGATTGAAAATTTTCCGGATAAAGAAGTGGCCATTCAGTATATTAAAGATCAGAGTTGG
TATATTTTTTTTGAAAGCATTCTGGATAGCTATAATGATAGCGAAGAAAAACTGCTGGAAGTTGATGCAA
GCTATCCGTTTCGTTATTTTCTGCAGTATGCACGTCTGTTTCTGCTGGATCTGAATAGCGAACTGAATAT
TTGCACCAAAGAATTTATTATTAATCTGCTGGAAACCCTGACCCAGGAACTGATTCATCTGACCAGCAAA
ACCCTGGTTCTGGATCTGCATACCTTTAAAAAAAATGAACCGCTGAAAGGCAATGATAGCAGCAAACGCT
TTATTTATTATCTGAAAAAACGCTTTAATAGCAAAAAAGATATTATTGCCTTTTATACCTGCTATCCGGA
ACTGATGCGTATTACCGTTGTTCGTATGCGCTATTTCCTGGATAACACCAAACAAATGCTGATTCGTGTT
ACCGAAGATCTGCCGAGCATTCAGAATTGCTTTAATATTCAGAGCAGTGAACTGAATAGCATTAGCGAAA
GCCAGGGTGATAGCCATAGCCGTGGTAAAACCGTTAGCACCCTGACCTTTAGTGATGGTAAAAAAATTGT
GTATAAACCGAAAATTAATAGCGAAAATAAACTGCGCGATTTTTTTGAATTTCTGAATAAAGAACTGGAA
GCCGATATTTATATTGTGAAAAAAGTGACCCGCAATACCTATTTTTATGAAGAATATATCGATAACATTG
AAATCAATAACATCGAAGAAGTGAAAAAATATTACGAACGCTATGGCAAACTGATTGGCATTGCCTTTCT
GTTTAATGTTACCGATCTGCATTATGAAAACATCATTGCCCATGGCGAATATCCGGTGATTATTGATAAT
GAAACCTTTTTTCAGCAGAATATTCCGATTGAATTTGGTAATAGCGCAACCGTTGATGCCAAATACAAAT
ATCTGGATAGCATTATGGTGACCGGTCTGGTTCCGTATCTGGCAATGAAAGATAAAAGCGATAGCAAAGA
TGAAGGCGTTAATCTGAGCGCACTGAATTTTAAAGAACAGAGCGTGCCGTTTAAAATTCTGAAAATTAAA
AATACCTTTACCGATGAAATGCGCTTTGAATATCAGACCCATATTATGGATACCGCAAAAAATACCCCGA
TTATGAATAATGAAAAAATCAGCTTTATCAGCTATGAAAAATATATTGTGACCGGCATGAAAAGCATTCT
GATGAAAGCCAAAGATAGCAAAAAAAAAATTCTGGCCTATATTAATAATAATCTGCAGAATCTGATTGTG
CGCAATGTTATTCGTCCGACCCAGCGTTATGCAGATATGCTGGAATTTAGCTATCATCCGAATTGCTTTA
GCAATGCCATTGAACGTGAAAAAGTGCTGCATAATATGTGGGCCTATCCGTATAAAAATAAAAAAGTGGT
GCATTATGAATTTTCAGATCTGATTGATGGCGATATTCCGATTTTTTATAATAATATTAGCAAAACCAGC
CTGATTGCCAGTGATGGTTGTCTGGTTGAAGATTTTTATCAGGAAAGTGCCCTGAATCGCTGCCTGAATA
AAATTAATGATCTGTGTGATGAAGATATTAGCATTCAGACCGTGTGGCTGGAAATTGCACTGAATATTTA
TAACCCGTACAAATATATCAATGATCTGAAAAACCAGAATAGCAACAAATATATTTATACCGGTCTGGAA
CTGAATGGCAAAATTATTCAGGCCTGCCAGAAAATTGAAAAAAAAATCTTTAAACGTGCCATCTTTAACA
AAAAAACCAATACCGTGAATTGGATTGATATTAAACTGGATCAGGATTGGAATGTGGGCATTCTGAATAA
TAATATGTATGATGGCCTGCCTGGTATTTTTATTTTTTATGTGGCCCTGAAATATATTACCAAAAACCAT
AAATATGATTATGTGATCGAATGCATTAAAAATAGCATTTATACCATTCCGAGCGAAGATATTCTGAGCG
CATTTTTTGGTAAAGGCAGCCTGATTTATCCGCTGCTGGTTGATTATCGCCTGAATAATGATATTAATAG
CCTGAATGTGGCCGTGGAAATTGCCGATATGCTGATTGAAAAAAAACCGATTAATAATGGCGAACTGAAA
AATGATTGGATTCATGGCCATAATAGCATTATTAAAGTGCTGCTGCTGCTGAGCGAAATTACCGAAGATG
AAAAATATCGCAAATTTAGCCTGGAAATTTTTGAAAAACTGAGCGAAGAACCGTATTTTAATTTTCGTGG
TTTTGGCCATGGCATTTATAGCTATGTTCATCTGCTGAGCAAATTTAATCGCATTGATAAAGCCAATAGC
CTGCTGCATAAAATTAAAGAAAGCTATTTTGAAGAAGAACCGAAAAATAATTCCTGGTGTAAAGGCACCG
TTGGTGAACTGCTGGCAACCATTGAACTGTATGATGATAATATTAGTAACATCGATATTAACAAAACCAT
TGCCTATAAAAATAAAGATTGCCTGTGCCATGGCAATGCAGGCACCCTGGAAGGTCTGATTCAGCTGGCA
AAAAAAGATCCGGAAACCTATCAGTATAAAAAAAATAAACTGATCAGCTATATGCTGAATGATTTTGAAA
AAAATAATACCCTGAAAGTGGCAGGCAGCGAATATCTGGAAAGCCTGGGTTTTTTTGTTGGTATTAGCGG
TGTTGGTTATGAACTGCTGCGTAATCTGGATAGCGAAATTCCGAATGCACTGCTGTTTGAACTGTAAGGT
ACCCTCGAGTCTGGTAAAGAAACCGCTGCTGCGAAATTTGAACGCCAGCACATGGACTCGTCTACTAGCG
CAGCTTAATTAACCTAGGCTGCTGCCACCGCTGAGCAATAACTAGCATAACCCCTTGGGGCCTCTAAACG
GGTCTTGAGGGGTTTTTTGCTGAAACCTCAGGCATTTGAGAAGCACACGGTCACACTGCTTCCGGTAGTC
AATAAACCGGTAAACCAGCAATAGACATAAGCGGCTATTTAACGACCCTGCCCTGAACCGACGACAAGCT
GACGACCGGGTCTCCGCAAGTGGCACTTTTCGGGGAAATGTGCGCGGAACCCCTATTTGTTTATTTTTCT
AAATACATTCAAATATGTATCCGCTCATGAATTAATTCTTAGAAAAACTCATCGAGCATCAAATGAAACT
GCAATTTATTCATATCAGGATTATCAATACCATATTTTTGAAAAAGCCGTTTCTGTAATGAAGGAGAAAA
CTCACCGAGGCAGTTCCATAGGATGGCAAGATCCTGGTATCGGTCTGCGATTCCGACTCGTCCAACATCA
ATACAACCTATTAATTTCCCCTCGTCAAAAATAAGGTTATCAAGTGAGAAATCACCATGAGTGACGACTG
AATCCGGTGAGAATGGCAAAAGTTTATGCATTTCTTTCCAGACTTGTTCAACAGGCCAGCCATTACGCTC
GTCATCAAAATCACTCGCATCAACCAAACCGTTATTCATTCGTGATTGCGCCTGAGCGAGACGAAATACG
CGGTCGCTGTTAAAAGGACAATTACAAACAGGAATCGAATGCAACCGGCGCAGGAACACTGCCAGCGCAT
CAACAATATTTTCACCTGAATCAGGATATTCTTCTAATACCTGGAATGCTGTTTTCCCGGGGATCGCAGT
GGTGAGTAACCATGCATCATCAGGAGTACGGATAAAATGCTTGATGGTCGGAAGAGGCATAAATTCCGTC
AGCCAGTTTAGTCTGACCATCTCATCTGTAACATCATTGGCAACGCTACCTTTGCCATGTTTCAGAAACA
ACTCTGGCGCATCGGGCTTCCCATACAATCGATAGATTGTCGCACCTGATTGCCCGACATTATCGCGAGC
CCATTTATACCCATATAAATCAGCATCCATGTTGGAATTTAATCGCGGCCTAGAGCAAGACGTTTCCCGT
TGAATATGGCTCATACTCTTCCTTTTTCAATATTATTGAAGCATTTATCAGGGTTATTGTCTCATGAGCG
GATACATATTTGAATGTATTTAGAAAAATAAACAAATAGGCATGCAGCGCTCTTCCGCTTCCTCGCTCAC
TGACTCGCTACGCTCGGTCGTTCGACTGCGGCGAGCGGTGTCAGCTCACTCAAAAGCGGTAATACGGTTA
TCCACAGAATCAGGGGATAAAGCCGGAAAGAACATGTGAGCAAAAAGCAAAGCACCGGAAGAAGCCAACG
CCGCAGGCGTTTTTCCATAGGCTCCGCCCCCCTGACGAGCATCACAAAAATCGACGCTCAAGCCAGAGGT
GGCGAAACCCGACAGGACTATAAAGATACCAGGCGTTTCCCCCTGGAAGCTCCCTCGTGCGCTCTCCTGT
TCCGACCCTGCCGCTTACCGGATACCTGTCCGCCTTTCTCCCTTCGGGAAGCGTGGCGCTTTCTCATAGC
TCACGCTGTTGGTATCTCAGTTCGGTGTAGGTCGTTCGCTCCAAGCTGGGCTGTGTGCACGAACCCCCCG
TTCAGCCCGACCGCTGCGCCTTATCCGGTAACTATCGTCTTGAGTCCAACCCGGTAAGACACGACTTATC
GCCACTGGCAGCAGCCATTGGTAACTGATTTAGAGGACTTTGTCTTGAAGTTATGCACCTGTTAAGGCTA
AACTGAAAGAACAGATTTTGGTGAGTGCGGTCCTCCAACCCACTTACCTTGGTTCAAAGAGTTGGTAGCT
CAGCGAACCTTGAGAAAACCACCGTTGGTAGCGGTGGTTTTTCTTTATTTATGAGATGATGAATCAATCG
GTCTATC
Features (pLannotate 1.2.2; 17 found; start..end, strand, type, name):
    107..171     -  CDS            TcR (fragment): tetracycline efflux protein; tet; confers resistance to tetracycline
    186..207     -  protein_bind   CAP binding site: CAP binding activates transcription in the presence of cAMP. E. coli catabolite activator protein
    220..1302    -  CDS            lacI: lac repressor; lacI; The lac repressor binds to the lac operator to inhibit transcription in E. coli. This inhibition can be relieved by adding lactose or isopropyl-β-D-thiogalactopyranoside (IPTG).
   1303..1380    -  promoter       lacI promoter: lacI
   1388..1423    -  CDS            TcR (fragment): tetracycline efflux protein; tet; confers resistance to tetracycline
   1426..1444    +  promoter       T7 promoter: promoter for bacteriophage T7 RNA polymerase
   1445..1469    +  protein_bind   lac operator: The lac repressor binds to the lac operator to inhibit transcription in E. coli. This inhibition can be relieved by adding lactose or isopropyl-β-D-thiogalactopyranoside (IPTG). lac repressor encoded by lacI
   1484..1506    +  RBS            RBS: efficient ribosome binding site from bacteriophage T7 gene 10 (Olins and Rangwala, 1989)
   1830..1848    +  promoter       T7 promoter: promoter for bacteriophage T7 RNA polymerase
   1849..1873    +  protein_bind   lac operator: The lac repressor binds to the lac operator to inhibit transcription in E. coli. This inhibition can be relieved by adding lactose or isopropyl-β-D-thiogalactopyranoside (IPTG). lac repressor encoded by lacI
   4916..4957    +  CDS            S-Tag (fragment): affinity and epitope tag derived from pancreatic ribonuclease A
   4987..5004    +  CDS            SET1 (fragment): solubility-enhancement tag derived from T7 phage gene 10B
   5012..5059    +  terminator     T7 terminator: transcription terminator for bacteriophage T7 RNA polymerase
   5223..5280    +  promoter       AmpR promoter (fragment): bla
   5289..6104    -  CDS            KanR: aminoglycoside phosphotransferase; aph(3')-Ia; confers resistance to kanamycin in bacteria or G418 (Geneticin®) in eukaryotes
   6105..6196    -  promoter       AmpR promoter: bla
   6212..24      -  rep_origin     RSF ori (across the origin): Plasmids containing the RSF 1030 origin of replication can be propagated in E. coli cells that contain additional plasmids with compatible origins.
