[The description below was written by a language model from this plasmid's Addgene catalogue record and pLannotate feature annotations shown in this document.]
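Description:
pRSFDuet1_CylLL_CylM is a 6,937 bp bacterial co-expression plasmid built on the pRSFDuet1 backbone, designed to produce post-translationally modified cytolysin L (mCylLL) in E. coli. It replicates from the RSF1030 origin, which is compatible with other common origin groups and so allows propagation alongside additional plasmids. It is listed as high copy and is selected with kanamycin through an aminoglycoside phosphotransferase gene. The backbone also carries lacI with its own promoter. A few short annotated hits (tetracycline-resistance fragments, a partial S-tag and a SET1 fragment) look like backbone remnants or short similarity matches rather than functional elements.

The payload follows the Duet two-cassette layout. Each cassette begins with a T7 promoter and an adjacent lac operator, so transcription depends on T7 RNA polymerase supplied by the host and is held off by lac repressor until induction with IPTG or lactose. A single T7 terminator lies downstream of the second cassette. The first cassette, which includes the T7 gene 10 ribosome binding site, holds a synthetic 237 bp CylLL insert cloned between EcoRI and NotI and carrying an N-terminal 6xHis tag for affinity purification. The second holds a synthetic insert of about 2.9 kb encoding the lanthionine synthetase (named CylM in the plasmid title and CylLM in the insert field), cloned between NdeI and KpnI, with no tag recorded. The feature table does not annotate either coding sequence directly, though the unannotated gaps after each promoter fit their sizes. Co-expression lets the synthetase act on the precursor peptide inside the cell, giving a His-tagged modified lanthipeptide. The associated work concerns determining lanthipeptide stereochemistry.
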