Addgene plasmid #208759: pRSFDuet1_CylLL_CylM
Purpose: Expresses modified cytolysin L (mCylLL) in E. coli
Depositing lab: Wilfred van der Donk. Depositing organization: University of Illinois at Urbana-Champaign. Publication: Facile Method for Determining Lanthipeptide Stereochemistry. Luo Y, Xu S, Frerk AM, van der Donk WA. Anal Chem. 2024 Jan 30;96(4):1767-1773. doi: 10.1021/acs.analchem.3c04958. Epub 2024 Jan 17. PubMed 38232355.
Backbone
  Vector backbone: pRSFDuet1
  Total vector size (bp): 6937
  Vector type: Bacterial Expression
Growth in bacteria
  Bacterial resistance: Kanamycin, 50 μg/mL
  Growth temperature: 37°C
  Growth strain: DH5alpha
  Copy number: High Copy
Gene/Insert 1
  Gene/Insert name: CylLL (alt name: Cytolysin L)
  Species: Synthetic
  Insert size (bp): 237
  Promoter: T7
  Tag / fusion protein: Hisx6 Tag (N terminal on insert)
  Cloning method: Restriction Enzyme; 5′ cloning site EcoRI (unknown if destroyed); 3′ cloning site NotI (unknown if destroyed)
  Sequencing primers: 5′ cttatgcgactcctgcattaggaa
Gene/Insert 2
  Gene/Insert name: CylLM (alt name: Lanthionine synthetase CylLM)
  Species: Synthetic
  Insert size (bp): 2911
  Promoter: T7
  Cloning method: Restriction Enzyme; 5′ cloning site NdeI (unknown if destroyed); 3′ cloning site KpnI (unknown if destroyed)
  Sequencing primers: 5′ ttgtacacggccgcataatc; 3′ gctagttattgctcagcgg
Terms and licenses: Academic/Nonprofit Terms; Industry Terms: Not Available to Industry
Depositor comments: Please visit https://www.biorxiv.org/content/10.1101/2023.10.26.564210v2 for bioRxiv preprint.
How to cite: pRSFDuet1_CylLL_CylM was a gift from Wilfred van der Donk (Addgene plasmid # 208759 ; http://n2t.net/addgene:208759 ; RRID:Addgene_208759)
